Addgene plasmid #61240: pENTR-MYC-hDIXDC1-L-S592A
Purpose: Entry clone encoding long isoform of human DIXDC1
Depositing lab: Reuben Shaw. Depositing organization: Salk Institute for Biological Studies. Publication: An AMPK-independent signaling pathway downstream of the LKB1 tumor suppressor controls Snail1 and metastatic potential. Goodwin JM, Svensson RU, Lou HJ, Winslow MM, Turk BE, Shaw RJ. Mol Cell. 2014 Aug 7;55(3):436-50. doi: 10.1016/j.molcel.2014.06.021. Epub 2014 Jul 17. PubMed 25042806.
Backbone
  Vector backbone: pENTR-MYC
  Backbone size w/o insert (bp): 2333
  Total vector size (bp): 4200
  Vector type: ENTR Clone
Growth in bacteria
  Bacterial resistance: Kanamycin, 50 μg/mL
  Growth temperature: 37°C
  Growth strain: DH5alpha
  Copy number: Unknown
Gene/Insert
  Gene/Insert name: human DIXDC1 (alt name: Ccd1)
  Species: H. sapiens (human)
  Insert size (bp): 1900
  Mutation: Changed Serine 592 to Alanine
  GenBank ID: NM_001037954.3
  Entrez Gene: DIXDC1 (a.k.a. CCD1)
  Tag / fusion protein: MYC (N terminal on insert)
  Cloning method: Unknown
  Sequencing primers: 5′ pENTR-F
Terms and licenses: Academic/Nonprofit Terms; Industry Terms: Not Available to Industry
How to cite: pENTR-MYC-hDIXDC1-L-S592A was a gift from Reuben Shaw (Addgene plasmid # 61240 ; http://n2t.net/addgene:61240 ; RRID:Addgene_61240)
