[The description below was written by a language model from this plasmid's Addgene catalogue record.]
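Description:
pENTR-MYC-hDIXDC1-L-S592A is a Gateway-style entry clone built on the pENTR-MYC backbone and carrying the long isoform of human DIXDC1 (also known as Ccd1). The backbone is listed at about 2.3 kb and the insert at about 1.9 kb, for a total of roughly 4.2 kb. It is propagated in E. coli under kanamycin selection. The copy number is recorded as unknown, and the origin of replication is not stated. No feature table accompanies the record, so elements such as the recombination sites are inferred from the vector class, not documented directly.

The open reading frame is fused at its N terminus to a MYC epitope tag, which allows the protein to be detected or immunoprecipitated with anti-MYC antibodies. It also carries a point mutation changing serine 592 to alanine. A serine-to-alanine substitution of this kind is generally used to make a non-phosphorylatable version of a candidate phosphorylation site, although the record does not say which kinase targets this residue. The associated publication concerns an AMPK-independent signalling pathway downstream of the LKB1 tumour suppressor that controls Snail1 and metastatic potential, which is the context in which the mutant was made.

Entry clones typically lack a promoter for expression in eukaryotic cells, and none is recorded here. The plasmid instead serves as a donor: the tagged mutant coding sequence is moved by recombination into destination vectors chosen by the user, such as mammalian expression or viral vectors. The resulting constructs can then be compared with their wild-type DIXDC1 counterparts.
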