>Addgene plasmid #61240 | pENTR-MYC-hDIXDC1-L-S592A | addgene partial sequence | sequence record 102965 | pENTR-F 5'-CTACAAACTCTTCCTGTTAGTTAG-3'
ATGATTTTATTTTGACTGATAGTGACCTGTTCGTTGCAACAAATTGATAAGCAATGCTTTTTTATAATGC
CAACTTTGTACAAAAAAGCAGGCTCCACCATGGAGCAGAAGCTTATCTCCGAGGAGGACCTCGGTGGCGG
CCTCGGTTCTATGGGAACCAATTCAGTCGACCTAGCCTGCCTGACCCGAGGGAACTTACTGGACGTCCTG
CAGGAGGGCTTCAATGAGCAACAGCTGCAGGCCTATGTGGCCTGGGTGAATGCACAGCTGAAGAAGAGGC
CAGCAGTGAAGCCTGTGCAGGACCTGCGACAAGATCTCCGGGATGGGGTGATCCTGGCATATCTCATCGA
GATTGTTGCAGGAGAAAAGCTGAGTGGGGTACAGCTGAGTCCCGGTAACCAACAGGAGATGAAGAATAAT
GTGGAGAAAGTGCTACAGTTTGTGGCCTCTAAAAAGATTCGTATGCACCAGACTTCGGCTAAAGATATTG
TGGATGGAAACCTGAAGTCTATCATGAGGCTGGTCCTTGCCTTGGCAGCTCATTTCAAACCTGGCTCCAG
CAGGACGGTGAACCAAGGACGGGACTCCAGAGCCCCTCTGCAAAGTCACCGACCACACTGTGCCACTGCT
GTTGCCCAGGGAGCAGCTGCTGCTCTGGCCGATGTGTGTCATGACATGTCCCGATCAGGACGGGATGTCT
TTCGATATAGACAGAGGAACAGCAGCATGGATGAGGAAATTGAGAATCCATACTGGAGTGTGCGGGCCCT
AGTGCAGCAGTACGAAGGGCAACAAAGGTCCCCGTCTGAATCCAGCTGCTCCAGCCTGACTTCACCCAGT
CCAATCCACAGTGCAA
