>Addgene plasmid #61240 | pENTR-MYC-hDIXDC1-L-S592A | addgene partial sequence | sequence record 103025 | pENTR4-R 5'-attttgagacacgggccaga-3'
TTTATTTTGACTGATAGTGACCTGTTCGTTGCAACAAATTGATAAGCAATGCTTTCTTATAATGCCAACT
TTGTACAAGAAAGCTGGGTCTAGATATCTCGAGTGCGGCCGCTTAATTCTCTCCATGGTCTTCTTCCACC
CAAGCTACAATTTTCCCTTCCCATCCAGGGATGGCATCATCATCATGGAAAATCTCCTCTTTGACAGTGC
CAAACTCAGGATCCAGTGCTTTGAAGTGATACCGGTGATTTCCTTCCCGATCAATAGCTGCTTTAAAATC
CTTTAACGTCACCTCCTCCAACCTCTTTGGTATATTGACCATGAAGGGCGTAAGTGACCGGTCAGTGAAA
TAGAGCACTTTAGTACAGGTGCTGCTGACAGTTGGAGAGGCCTGTGAGTGAGGCAACTTTGAGTTAGGGG
GCCAGGACTCCCGGTATTCACTACCTACTTGAGTTCTGGGTGACTTGACCCGAACCTTTCTTTCTTGTTT
CTTCTGCGTCTCCATAACATGCAGGCGCTCCATGAGGCTAGAAATGCCCTGCTCCAAGCTGTCAATAGTG
TGGTGCTGAGGATCGTGGCCACTGAAGCTGTTGCGCAGGCTGCGGAGAGCATCTCGAACAAGCTGCAGGT
CGCTGGTCCCTCTGTTGCTGACTGAAGTAGCTCCTTTTCCTGCCGTTGGAAGGAGAAAACCATTGCTTTG
AGAGTTGTGACTGTTGTAGTTGGTCGCCTCATCTGCCTCTCTTTTCATACAGTGAGCCAAGAGGACATCT
TTGTGTTCTAGCTCTCGCTCTAGATCCACCTGGTGGTAACTGACATCAGAGAGTTTCCGGAGTGCTTCTT
CTAACTTGGCCTGGTGCTGCTGAAGAA
